Addgene plasmid #59775: pCM291rfp
Purpose: pCMrfp with TrfA mutation (291E to G)
Depositing lab: Nathan Hillson. Depositing organization: Lawrence Berkeley National Laboratory. Publication: Development of a broad-host synthetic biology toolbox for Ralstonia eutropha and its application to engineering hydrocarbon biofuel production. Bi C, Su P, Muller J, Yeh YC, Chhabra SR, Beller HR, Singer SW, Hillson NJ. Microb Cell Fact. 2013 Nov 13;12:107. doi: 10.1186/1475-2859-12-107. PubMed 24219429.
Backbone
  Vector backbone: pCM62
  Backbone size w/o insert (bp): 7569
  Total vector size (bp): 8246
  Vector type: Bacterial Expression
Growth in bacteria
  Bacterial resistance: Tetracycline, 10 μg/mL
  Growth temperature: 30°C
  Growth strain: DH10B
  Growth instructions: Grow for 2 days
  Copy number: High Copy
Gene/Insert
  Gene/Insert name: rfp
  Insert size (bp): 677
  Promoter: pBAD
  Cloning method: Gibson Cloning
  Sequencing primers: 5′ atggcgagtagcgaagac; 3′ GTGAGGTGGC CACGAATT
Terms and licenses: Academic/Nonprofit Terms; Industry Terms: Not Available to Industry
How to cite: pCM291rfp was a gift from Nathan Hillson (Addgene plasmid # 59775 ; http://n2t.net/addgene:59775 ; RRID:Addgene_59775)
