[The description below was written by a language model from this plasmid's Addgene catalogue record and pLannotate feature annotations shown in this document.]
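Description:
pCM291rfp is a broad-host-range bacterial expression plasmid of about 8.2 kb built on the pCM62 backbone, part of a synthetic biology toolbox developed for Ralstonia eutropha and for engineering hydrocarbon biofuel production in that organism. It replicates through the IncP system: an oriV origin activated in trans by the plasmid-encoded TrfA replication initiator. What distinguishes this plasmid from its parent pCMrfp is a point mutation in TrfA, changing residue 291 from glutamate to glycine. The catalogue lists the plasmid as high copy. The record does not explicitly say what the mutation does, but changes in TrfA are a known way of altering the copy number of IncP replicons. An IncP oriT, together with traJ and a fragment of traI, allows the plasmid to be mobilised by conjugation into recipient species when the remaining transfer functions are supplied by a helper.

The catalogue gives tetracycline as the selection, consistent with the annotated tetA efflux gene and its flanking tetR sequences, which are detected as fragments. The feature table also shows an intact β-lactamase gene with its own promoter and a lambda t0 terminator, although ampicillin is not listed as a selection marker.

The payload is an arabinose-inducible reporter cassette assembled by Gibson cloning. araC is transcribed divergently from the araBAD (pBAD) promoter, which drives mRFP1, a monomeric red fluorescent derivative of DsRed. The rrnB T1 and T7Te terminators follow the reporter. AraC represses the promoter in the absence of L-arabinose and activates it when the sugar is present, so red fluorescence gives a tunable readout of expression. The plasmid appears suited to comparing the TrfA variant with the parental replicon through reporter output in different hosts.
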