Features (pLannotate 1.2.2; 16 found; start..end, strand, type, name):
     12..106     -  terminator     lambda t0 terminator: transcription terminator from phage lambda
    136..996     -  CDS            AmpR: β-lactamase; bla; confers resistance to ampicillin, carbenicillin, and related antibiotics
    997..1101    -  promoter       AmpR promoter: bla
   1133..2011    -  CDS            araC: L-arabinose regulatory protein; araC
   2038..2322    +  promoter       araBAD promoter: araBAD; promoter of the L-arabinose operon of E. coli; the araC regulatory gene is transcribed in the opposite direction (Guzman et al., 1995)
   2372..3049    +  CDS            mRFP1: monomeric derivative of DsRed (Campbell et al., 2002)
   3082..3153    +  terminator     rrnB T1 terminator: transcription terminator T1 from the E. coli rrnB gene
   3169..3196    +  terminator     T7Te terminator: phage T7 early transcription terminator
   3297..3928    -  rep_origin     oriV: incP origin of replication
   4081..4190    +  oriT           oriT: incP origin of transfer
   4223..4594    +  CDS            traJ: oriT-recognizing protein; traJ
   4632..4736    +  CDS            traI (fragment): TRAI6_ECOLX - Experimental evidence at protein level: Swiss-Prot protein existence level 1. The initiation process of transfer DNA synthesis requires the interaction of at least three plasmid-specific components (TraH, I, and J) at the transfer origin resulting in the assembly of a specialised nucleoprotein complex - the relaxosome. Site- and strand-specific cleavage at the transfer origin is dependent on TraI and TraJ. From Escherichia coli.
   4866..6014    +  CDS            trfA: trans-acting replication protein that binds to and activates oriV
   6034..6186    +  CDS            tetR (fragment): TETR1_ECOLX - Experimental evidence at protein level: Swiss-Prot protein existence level 1. TetR is the repressor of the tetracycline resistance element; its N-terminal region forms a helix-turn-helix structure and binds DNA. Binding of tetracycline to TetR reduces the repressor affinity for the tetracycline resistance gene (tetA) promoter operator sites. From Escherichia coli.
   6245..7444    -  CDS            TcR: tetracycline efflux protein; tetA; confers resistance to tetracycline
   7550..8192    +  CDS            TetR (fragment): tetracycline resistance regulatory protein; tetR
>Addgene plasmid #59775 | pCM291rfp | depositor full sequence | sequence record 94385 | pCM291rfp sequence 8246 bps
CTAGTGCTTGGATTCTCACCAATAAAAAACGCCCGGCGGCAACCGAGCGTTCTGAACAAATCCAGATGGA
GTTCTGAGGTCATTACTGGATCTATCAACAGGAGTCCAAGCGAGCTCGTAAACTTGGTCTGACAGTTACC
AATGCTTAATCAGTGAGGCACCTATCTCAGCGATCTGTCTATTTCGTTCATCCATAGTTGCCTGACTCCC
CGTCGTGTAGATAACTACGATACGGGAGGGCTTACCATCTGGCCCCAGTGCTGCAATGATACCGCGAGAC
CCACGCTCACCGGCTCCAGATTTATCAGCAATAAACCAGCCAGCCGGAAGGGCCGAGCGCAGAAGTGGTC
CTGCAACTTTATCCGCCTCCATCCAGTCTATTAATTGTTGCCGGGAAGCTAGAGTAAGTAGTTCGCCAGT
TAATAGTTTGCGCAACGTTGTTGCCATTGCTACAGGCATCGTGGTGTCACGCTCGTCGTTTGGTATGGCT
TCATTCAGCTCCGGTTCCCAACGATCAAGGCGAGTTACATGATCCCCCATGTTGTGCAAAAAAGCGGTTA
GCTCCTTCGGTCCTCCGATCGTTGTCAGAAGTAAGTTGGCCGCAGTGTTATCACTCATGGTTATGGCAGC
ACTGCATAATTCTCTTACTGTCATGCCATCCGTAAGATGCTTTTCTGTGACTGGTGAGTACTCAACCAAG
TCATTCTGAGAATAGTGTATGCGGCGACCGAGTTGCTCTTGCCCGGCGTCAATACGGGATAATACCGCGC
CACATAGCAGAACTTTAAAAGTGCTCATCATTGGAAAACGTTCTTCGGGGCGAAAACTCTCAAGGATCTT
ACCGCTGTTGAGATCCAGTTCGATGTAACCCACTCGTGCACCCAACTGATCTTCAGCATCTTTTACTTTC
ACCAGCGTTTCTGGGTGAGCAAAAACAGGAAGGCAAAATGCCGCAAAAAAGGGAATAAGGGCGACACGGA
AATGTTGAATACTCATACTCTTCCTTTTTCAATATTATTGAAGCATTTATCAGGGTTATTGTCTCATGAG
CGGATACATATTTGAATGTATTTAGAAAAATAAACAAATAGGGGTTCCGCGCACATTTCCCCGAAAAGTG
CCACCTGACGTCTTATGACAACTTGACGGCTACATCATTCACTTTTTCTTCACAACCGGCACGGAACTCG
CTCGGGCTGGCCCCGGTGCATTTTTTAAATACCCGCGAGAAATAGAGTTGATCGTCAAAACCAACATTGC
GACCGACGGTGGCGATAGGCATCCGGGTGGTGCTCAAAAGCAGCTTCGCCTGGCTGATACGTTGGTCCTC
GCGCCAGCTTAAGACGCTAATCCCTAACTGCTGGCGGAAAAGATGTGACAGACGCGACGGCGACAAGCAA
ACATGCTGTGCGACGCTGGCGATATCAAAATTGCTGTCTGCCAGGTGATCGCTGATGTACTGACAAGCCT
CGCGTACCCGATTATCCATCGGTGGATGGAGCGACTCGTTAATCGCTTCCATGCGCCGCAGTAACAATTG
CTCAAGCAGATTTATCGCCAGCAGCTCCGAATAGCGCCCTTCCCCTTGCCCGGCGTTAATGATTTGCCCA
AACAGGTCGCTGAAATGCGGCTGGTGCGCTTCATCCGGGCGAAAGAACCCCGTATTGGCAAATATTGACG
GCCAGTTAAGCCATTCATGCCAGTAGGCGCGCGGACGAAAGTAAACCCACTGGTGATACCATTCGCGAGC
CTCCGGATGACGACCGTAGTGATGAATCTCTCCTGGCGGGAACAGCAAAATATCACCCGGTCGGCAAACA
AATTCTCGTCCCTGATTTTTCACCACCCCCTGACCGCGAATGGTGAGATTGAGAATATAACCTTTCATTC
CCAGCGGTCGGTCGATAAAAAAATCGAGATAACCGTTGGCCTCAATCGGCGTTAAACCCGCCACCAGATG
GGCATTAAACGAGTATCCCGGCAGCAGGGGATCATTTTGCGCTTCAGCCATACTTTTCATACTCCCGCCA
TTCAGAGAAGAAACCAATTGTCCATATTGCATCAGACATTGCCGTCACTGCGTCTTTTACTGGCTCTTCT
CGCTAACCAAACCGGTAACCCCGCTTATTAAAAGCATTCTGTAACAAAGCGGGACCAAAGCCATGACAAA
AACGCGTAACAAAAGTGTCTATAATCACGGCAGAAAAGTCCACATTGATTATTTGCACGGCGTCACACTT
TGCTATGCCATAGCATTTTTATCCATAAGATTAGCGGATTCTACCTGACGCTTTTTATCGCAACTCTCTA
CTGTTTCTCCATACCCGTTTTTTTGGGAATTCAAAAGATCTTTTAAGAAGGAGATATACATATGGCGAGT
AGCGAAGACGTTATCAAAGAGTTCATGCGTTTCAAAGTTCGTATGGAAGGTTCCGTTAACGGTCACGAGT
TCGAAATCGAAGGTGAAGGTGAAGGTCGTCCGTACGAAGGTACCCAGACCGCTAAACTGAAAGTTACCAA
AGGTGGTCCGCTGCCGTTCGCTTGGGACATCCTGTCCCCGCAGTTCCAGTACGGTTCCAAAGCTTACGTT
AAACACCCGGCTGACATCCCGGACTACCTGAAACTGTCCTTCCCGGAAGGTTTCAAATGGGAACGTGTTA
TGAACTTCGAAGACGGTGGTGTTGTTACCGTTACCCAGGACTCCTCCCTGCAAGACGGTGAGTTCATCTA
CAAAGTTAAACTGCGTGGTACCAACTTCCCGTCCGACGGTCCGGTTATGCAGAAAAAAACCATGGGTTGG
GAAGCTTCCACCGAACGTATGTACCCGGAAGACGGTGCTCTGAAAGGTGAAATCAAAATGCGTCTGAAAC
TGAAAGACGGTGGTCACTACGACGCTGAAGTTAAAACCACCTACATGGCTAAAAAACCGGTTCAGCTGCC
GGGTGCTTACAAAACCGACATCAAACTGGACATCACCTCCCACAACGAAGACTACACCATCGTTGAACAG
TACGAACGTGCTGAAGGTCGTCACTCCACCGGTGCTTAAGGATCCAAACTCGAGTAAGGATCTCCAGGCA
TCAAATAAAACGAAAGGCTCAGTCGAAAGACTGGGCCTTTCGTTTTATCTGTTGTTTGTCGGTGAACGCT
CTCTACTAGAGTCACACTGGCTCACCTTCGGGTGGGCCTTTCTGCGTTTATACCTAGGCAGAAGTGGTCA
GCTTGGCTGCCATTTTTGGGGTGAGGCCGTTCGCGGCCGAGGGGCGCAGCCCCTGGGGGGATGGGAGGCC
CGCGTTAGCGGGCCGGGAGGGTTCGAGAAGGGGGGGCACCCCCCTTCGGCGTGCGCGGTCACGCGCACAG
GGCGCAGCCCTGGTTAAAAACAAGGTTTATAAATATTGGTTTAAAAGCAGGTTAAAAGACAGGTTAGCGG
TGGCCGAAAAACGGGCGGAAACCCTTGCAAATGCTGGATTTTCTGCCTGTGGACAGCCCCTCAAATGTCA
ATAGGTGCGCCCCTCATCTGTCAGCACTCTGCCCCTCAAGTGTCAAGGATCGCGCCCCTCATCTGTCAGT
AGTCGCGCCCCTCAAGTGTCAATACCGCAGGGCACTTATCCCCAGGCTTGTCCACATCATCTGTGGGAAA
CTCGCGTAAAATCAGGCGTTTTCGCCGATTTGCGAGGCTGGCCAGCTCCACGTCGCCGGCCGAAATCGAG
CCTGCCCCTCATCTGTCAACGCCGCGCCGGGTGAGTCGGCCCCTCAAGTGTCAACGTCCGCCCCTCATCT
GTCAGTGAGGGCCAAGTTTTCCGCGAGGTATCCACAACGCCGGCGGCCGCGGTGTCTCGCACACGGCTTC
GACGGCGTTTCTGGCGCGTTTGCAGGGCCATAGACGGCCGCCAGCCCAGCGGCGAGGGCAACCAGCCCGG
TGAGCGTCGGAAAGGGTCGACGGATCTTTTCCGCTGCATAACCCTGCTTCGGGGTCATTATAGCGATTTT
TTCGGTATATCCATCCTTTTTCGCACGATATACAGGATTTTGCCAAAGGGTTCGTGTAGACTTTCCTTGG
TGTATCCAACGGCGTCAGCCGGGCAGGATAGGTGAAGTAGGCCCACCCGCGAGCGGGTGTTCCTTCTTCA
CTGTCCCTTATTCGCACCTGGCGGTGCTCAACGGGAATCCTGCTCTGCGAGGCTGGCCGGCTACCGCCGG
CGTAACAGATGAGGGCAAGCGGATGGCTGATGAAACCAAGCCAACCAGGAAGGGCAGCCCACCTATCAAG
GTGTACTGCCTTCCAGACGAACGAAGAGCGATTGAGGAAAAGGCGGCGGCGGCCGGCATGAGCCTGTAGG
CCTACCTGCTGGCCGTCGGCCAGGGCTACAAAATCACGGGCGTCGTGGACTATGAGCACGTCCGCGAGCT
GGCCCGCATCAATGGCGACCTGGGCCGCCTGGGCGGCCTGCTGAAACTCTGGCTCACCGACGACCCGCGC
ACGGCGCGGTTCGGTGATGCCACGATCCTCGCCCTGCTGGCGAAGATCGAAGAGAAGCAGGACGAGCTTG
GCAAGGTCATGATGGGCGTGGTCCGCCCGAGGGCAGAGCCATGACTTTTTTAGCCGCTAAAACGGCCGGG
GGGTGCGCGTGATTGCCAAGCACGTCCCCATGCGCTCCATCAAGAAGAGCGACTTCGCGGAGCTGGTATT
CGTGCAGGGCAAGATTCGGAATACCAAGTACGAGAAGGACGGCCAGACGGTCTACGGGACCGACTTCATT
GCCGATAAGGTGGATTATCTGGACACCAAGGCACCAGGCGGGTCAAATCAGGAATAAGGGCACATTGCCC
CGGCGTGAGTCGGGGCAATCCCGCAAGGAGGGTGAATGAATCGGACGTTTGACCGGAAGGCATACAGGCA
AGAACTGATCGACGCGGGGTTTTCCGCCGAGGATGCCGAAACCATCGCAAGCCGCACCGTCATGCGTGCG
CCCCGCGAAACCTTCCAGTCCGTCGGCTCGATGGTCCAGCAAGCTACGGCCAAGATCGAGCGCGACAGCG
TGCAACTGGCTCCCCCTGCCCTGCCCGCGCCATCGGCCGCCGTGGAGCGTTCGCGTCGTCTCGAACAGGA
GGCGGCAGGTTTGGCGAAGTCGATGACCATCGACACGCGAGGAACTATGACGACCAAGAAGCGAAAAACC
GCCGGCGAGGACCTGGCAAAACAGGTCAGCGAGGCCAAGCAGGCCGCGTTGCTGAAACACACGAAGCAGC
AGATCAAGGAAATGCAGCTTTCCTTGTTCGATATTGCGCCGTGGCCGGACACGATGCGAGCGATGCCAAA
CGACACGGCCCGCTCTGCCCTGTTCACCACGCGCAACAAGAAAATCCCGCGCGAGGCGCTGCAAAACAAG
GTCATTTTCCACGTCAACAAGGACGTGAAGATCACCTACACCGGCGTCGAGCTGCGGGCCGACGATGACG
AACTGGTGTGGCAGCAGGTGTTGGAGTACGCGAAGCGCACCCCTATCGGCGAGCCGATCACCTTCACGTT
CTACGAGCTTTGCCAGGACCTGGGCTGGTCGATCAATGGCCGGTATTACACGAAGGCCGAGGAATGCCTG
TCGCGCCTACAGGCGACGGCGATGGGCTTCACGTCCGACCGCGTTGGGCACCTGGAATCGGTGTCGCTGC
TGCACCGCTTCCGCGTCCTGGACCGTGGCAAGAAAACGTCCCGTTGCCAGGTCCTGATCGACGAGGGAAT
CGTCGTGCTGTTTGCTGGCGACCACTACACGAAATTCATATGGGAGAAGTACCGCAAGCTGTCGCCGACG
GCCCGACGGATGTTCGACTATTTCAGCTCGCACCGGGAGCCGTACCCGCTCAAGCTGGAAACCTTCCGCC
TCATGTGCGGATCGGATTCCACCCGCGTGAAGAAGTGGCGCGAGCAGGTCGGCGAAGCCTGCGAAGAGTT
GCGAGGCAGCGGCCTGGTGGAACACGCCTGGGTCAATGATGACCTGGTGCATTGCAAACGCTAGGGCCTT
GTGGGGTCAGTTCCGGCTGGGGGTTCAGCAGCCAGCGCTTTACTGGCATTTCAGGAACAAGCGGGCACTG
CTCGACGCACTTGCTTCGCTCAGTATCGCTCGGGACGCACGGCGCGCTCTACGAACTGCCGATAAACAGA
GGATTAAAATTGACAATTCTAGGGCGCGTATAGCTTGCCGGAAGTCGCCTTGACCCGCATGGCATAGGCC
TATCGTTTCCACGATCAGCGATCGGCTCGTTGCCCTGCGCCGCTCCAAAGCCCGCGACGCAGCGCCGGCA
GGCAGAGCAAGTAGAGGGCAGCGCCTGCAATCCATGCCCACCCGTTCCACGTTGTTATAGAAGCCGCATA
GATCGCCGTGAAGAGGAGGGGTCCGACGATCGAGGTCAGGCTGGTGAGCGCCGCCAGTGAGCCTTGCAGC
TGCCCCTGACGTTCCTCATCCACCTGCCTGGACAACATTGCTTGCAGCGCCGGCATTCCGATGCCACCCG
AAGCAAGCAGGACCATGATCGGGAACGCCATCCATCCCCGTGTCGCGAAGGCAAGCAGGATGTAGCCTGT
GCCGTCGGCAATCATTCCGAGCATGAGTGCCCGCCTTTCGCCGAGCCGGGCGGCTACAGGGCCGGTGATC
ATTGCCTGGGCGAGTGAATGCAGAATGCCAAATGCGGCAAGCGAAATGCCGATCGTGGTCGCGTCCCAGT
GAAAGCGATCCTCGCCGAAAATGACCCAAAGCGCGGCCGGCACCTGTCCGACAAGTTGCATGATGAAGAA
GACCGCCATCAGGGCGGCGACGACGGTCATGCCCCGGGCCCACCGGAACGAAGCGAGCGGGTTGAGAGCC
TCCCGGCGTAACGGCCGGCGTTCGCCTTTGTGCGACTCCGGCAAAAGGAAACAGCCCGTCAGGAAATTGA
GGCCGTTCAAGGCTGCCGCGGCGAAGAACGGAGCGTGGGGGGAGAAACCGCCCATCAGCCCACCGAGCAC
AGGTCCCGCGACCATCCCGAACCCGAAACAGGCGCTCATGAAGCCGAAGTGCCGCGCGCGCTCATCGCCA
TCAGTGATATCGGCAATATAAGCGCCGGCTACCGCCCCAGTCGCCCCGGTGATGCCGGCCACGATCCGCC
CGATATAGAGAACCCAAAGGAAAGGCGCTGTCGCCATGATGGCGTAGTCGACAGTGGCGCCGGCCAGCGA
GACGAGCAAGATTGGCCGCCGCCCGAAACGATCCGACAGCGCGCCCAGCACAGGTGCGCAGGCAAATTGC
ACCAACGCATACAGCGCCAGCAGAATGCCATAGTGGGCGGTGACGTCGTTCGAGTGAACCAGATCGCGCA
GGAGGCCCGGCAGCACCGGCATAATCAGGCCGATGCCGACAGCGTCGAGCGCGACAGTGCTCAGAATTAC
GATCAGGGGTATGTTGGGTTTCACGTCTGGCCTCCGGACCAGCCTCCGCTGGTCCGATTGAACGCGCGGA
TTCTTTATCACTGATAAGTTGGTGGACATATTATGTTTATCAGTGATAAAGTGTCAATCATGACAAAGTT
GCAGCCGAATACAGTGATCCGTGCCGCCCTGGACCTGTTGAACGAGGTCGGCGTAGACGGTCTGACGACA
CGCAAACTGGCGGAACGGTTGGGGGTTCAGCAGCCGGCGCTTTACTGGCACTTCAGGAACAAGCGGGCGC
TGCTCGACGCACTGGCCGAAGCCATGCTGGCGGAGAATCATACGCATTCGGTGCCGAGAGCCGACGACGA
CTGGCGCTCATTTCTGATCGGGAATGCCCGCAGCTTCAGGCAGGCGCTGCTCGCCTACCGCGATGGCGCG
CGCATCCATGCCGGCACGCGACCGGGCGCACCGCAGATGGAAACGGCCGACGCGCAGCTTCGCTTCCTCT
GCGAGGCGGGTTTTTCGGCCGGGGACGCCGTCAATGCGCTGATGACAATCAGCTACTTCACTGTTGGGGC
CGTGCTTGAGGAGCAGGCCGGCGACAGCGATGCCGGCGAGCGCGGCGGCACCGTTGAACAGGCTCCGCTC
TCGCCGCTGTTGCGGGCCGCGATAGACGCCTTCGACGAAGCCGGTCCGGACGCAGCGTTCGAGCAGGGAC
TCGCGGTGATTGTCGATGGATTGGCGAAAAGGAGGCTCGTTGTCAGGAACGTTGAAGGACCGAGAAAGGG
TGCTAAGAAACCATTATTATCATGACATTAACCTATAAAAATAGGCGTATCACGAA
