>Addgene plasmid #59775 | pCM291rfp | addgene partial sequence | sequence record 98831 | pBAD-F 5'-ATGCCATAGCATTTTTATCC-3'
TCGCAACTCTCTACTGTTTCTCCATACCCGTTTTTTTGGGAATTCAAAAGATCTTTTAAGAAGGAGATAT
ACATATGGCGAGTAGCGAAGACGTTATCAAAGAGTTCATGCGTTTCAAAGTTCGTATGGAAGGTTCCGTT
AACGGTCACGAGTTCGAAATCGAAGGTGAAGGTGAAGGTCGTCCGTACGAAGGTACCCAGACCGCTAAAC
TGAAAGTTACCAAAGGTGGTCCGCTGCCGTTCGCTTGGGACATCCTGTCCCCGCAGTTCCAGTACGGTTC
CAAAGCTTACGTTAAACACCCGGCTGACATCCCGGACTACCTGAAACTGTCCTTCCCGGAAGGTTTCAAA
TGGGAACGTGTTATGAACTTCGAAGACGGTGGTGTTGTTACCGTTACCCAGGACTCCTCCCTGCAAGACG
GTGAGTTCATCTACAAAGTTAAACTGCGTGGTACCAACTTCCCGTCCGACGGTCCGGTTATGCAGAAAAA
AACCATGGGTTGGGAAGCTTCCACCGAACGTATGTACCCGGAAGACGGTGCTCTGAAAGGTGAAATCA
