>Addgene plasmid #59775 | pCM291rfp | addgene partial sequence | sequence record 98835 | TetA-F1 5'-tcctcttcacggcgatctatg-3'
CTCTACTTGCTCTGCCTGCCGGCGCTGCGTCGCGGGCTTTGGAGCGGCGCAGGGCAACGAGCCGATCGCT
GATCGTGGAAACGATAGGCCTATGCCATGCGGGTCAAGGCGACTTCCGGCAAGCTATACGCGCCCTAGAA
TTGTCAATTTTAATCCTCTGTTTATCGGCAGTTCGTAGAGCGCGCCGTGCGTCCCGAGCGATACTGAGCG
AAGCAAGTGCGTCGAGCAGTGCCCGCTTGTTCCTGAAATGCCAGTAAAGCGCTGGCTGCTGAACCCCCAG
CCGGAACTGACCCCACAAGGCCCTAGCGTTTGCAATGCACCAGGTCATCATTGACCCAGGCGTGTTCCAC
CAGGCCGCTGCCTCGCAACTCTTCGCAGGCTTCGCCGACCTGCTCGCGCCACTTCTTCACGCGGGTGGAA
TCCGATCCGCACATGAGGCGGAAGGTTTCCAGCTTGAGCGGGTACGGCTCCCGGTGCGAGCTGAAATAGT
CGAACATCCGTCGGGCCGTCGGCGACAGCTTGCGGTACTTCTCCCATATGAATTTCGTGTAGTGGTCGCC
AGCAAACAGCACGACGATTCCCTCGTCGATCAGGACCTGGCAACGGGACGTTTTCTTGCCACGGTCCAGG
ACGCGGAAGCGGTGCAGCAGCGACACCGATTCCAGGTGCCCAACGCGGTCGGACGTGAAGCCCATCGCCG
TCGCCT
